>Addgene plasmid #203578 | pLX304-ARNT | addgene full sequence | sequence record 423571 | Addgene NGS Result
GCCCGGGGTTATTAATAGTAATCAATTACGGGGTCATTAGTTCATAGCCCATATATGGAGTTCCGCGTTA
CATAACTTACGGTAAATGGCCCGCCTGGCTGACCGCCCAACGACCCCCGCCCATTGACGTCAATAATGAC
GTATGTTCCCATAGTAACGCCAATAGGGACTTTCCATTGACGTCAATGGGTGGAGTATTTACGGTAAACT
GCCCACTTGGCAGTACATCAAGTGTATCATATGCCAAGTACGCCCCCTATTGACGTCAATGACGGTAAAT
GGCCCGCCTGGCATTATGCCCAGTACATGACCTTATGGGACTTTCCTACTTGGCAGTACATCTACGTATT
AGTCATCGCTATTACCATGGTGATGCGGTTTTGGCAGTACATCAATGGGCGTGGATAGCGGTTTGACTCA
CGGGGATTTCCAAGTCTCCACCCCATTGACGTCAATGGGAGTTTGTTTTGGCACCAAAATCAACGGGACT
TTCCAAAATGTCGTAACAACTCCGCCCCATTGACGCAAATGGGCGGTAGGCGTGTACGGTGGGAGGTCTA
TATAAGCAGAGCTCTCTGGCTAACTGTCGGGATCAACAAGTTTGTACAAAAAAGTTGGCATGGCAGCGAC
TACTGCCAACCCCGAAATGACATCAGATGTACCATCACTGGGTCCAGCCATTGCCTCTGGAAACTCTGGA
CCTGGAATTCAAGGTGGAGGAGCCATTGTCCAGAGGGCTATTAAGCGGCGACCAGGGCTGGATTTTGATG
ATGATGGAGAAGGGAACAGTAAATTTTTGAGGTGTGATGATGATCAGATGTCTAACGATAAGGAGCGGTT
TGCCAGGTCGGATGATGAGCAGAGCTCTGCGGATAAAGAGAGACTTGCCAGGGAAAATCACAGTGAAATT
GAACGGCGGCGACGGAACAAGATGACAGCCTACATCACAGAACTGTCAGATATGGTACCCACCTGTAGTG
CCCTGGCTCGAAAACCAGACAAGCTAACCATCTTACGCATGGCAGTTTCTCACATGAAGTCCTTGCGGGG
AACTGGCAACACATCCACTGATGGCTCCTATAAGCCGTCTTTCCTCACTGATCAGGAACTGAAACATTTG
ATCTTGGAGGCAGCAGATGGCTTTCTGTTTATTGTCTCATGTGAGACAGGCAGGGTGGTGTATGTCTCTG
ACTCCGTGACTCCTGTTTTGAACCAGCCACAGTCTGAATGGTTTGGCAGCACACTCTATGATCAGGTGCA
CCCAGATGATGTGGATAAACTTCGTGAGCAGCTTTCCACTTCAGAAAATGCCCTGACAGGGCGTATCCTG
GATCTAAAGACTGGAACAGTGAAAAAGGAAGGTCAGCAGTCTTCCATGAGAATGTGTATGGGCTCAAGGA
GATCGTTTATTTGCCGAATGAGGTGTGGCAGTAGCTCTGTGGACCCAGTTTCTGTGAATAGGCTGAGCTT
TGTGAGGAACAGATGCAGGAATGGACTTGGCTCTGTAAAGGATGGGGAACCTCACTTCGTGGTGGTCCAC
TGCACAGGCTACATCAAGGCCTGGCCCCCAGCAGGTGTTTCCCTCCCAGATGATGACCCAGAGGCTGGCC
AGGGAAGCAAGTTTTGCCTAGTGGCCATTGGCAGATTGCAGGTAACTAGTTCTCCCAACTGTACAGACAT
GAGTAATGTTTGTCAACCAACAGAGTTCATCTCCCGACACAACATTGAGGGTATCTTCACTTTTGTGGAT
CACCGCTGTGTGGCTACTGTTGGCTACCAGCCACAGGAACTCTTAGGAAAGAATATTGTAGAATTCTGTC
ATCCTGAAGACCAGCAGCTTCTAAGAGACAGCTTCCAACAGGTAGTGAAATTAAAAGGCCAAGTGCTGTC
TGTCATGTTCCGGTTCCGGTCTAAGAACCAAGAATGGCTCTGGATGAGAACCAGCTCCTTTACTTTCCAG
AACCCTTACTCAGATGAAATTGAGTACATCATCTGTACCAACACCAATGTGAAGAACTCTAGCCAAGAAC
CACGGCCTACACTCTCCAACACAATCCAGAGGCCACAACTAGGTCCCACAGCTAATTTACCCCTGGAGAT
GGGCTCAGGACAGCTGGCACCCAGGCAGCAGCAACAGCAAACAGAATTGGACATGGTACCAGGAAGAGAT
GGACTGGCCAGCTACAATCATTCCCAGGTGGTTCAGCCTGTGACAACCACAGGACCAGAACACAGCAAGC
CCCTTGAGAAGTCAGATGGTTTATTTGCCCAGGATAGAGATCCAAGATTTTCAGAAATCTATCACAACAT
CAATGCGGATCAGAGTAAAGGCATCTCCTCCAGCACTGTCCCTGCCACCCAACAGCTATTCTCCCAGGGC
AACACATTCCCTCCTACCCCCCGGCCGGCAGAGAATTTCAGGAATAGTGGCCTAGCCCCTCCTGTAACCA
TTGTCCAGCCATCAGCTTCTGCAGGACAGATGTTGGCCCAGATTTCCCGCCACTCCAACCCCACCCAAGG
AGCAACCCCAACTTGGACCCCTACTACCCGCTCAGGCTTTTCTGCCCAGCAGGTGGCTACCCAGGCTACT
GCTAAGACTCGTACTTCCCAGTTTGGTGTGGGCAGCTTTCAGACTCCATCCTCCTTCAGCTCCATGTCCC
TCCCTGGTGCCCCAACTGCATCGCCTGGTGCTGCTGCCTACCCTAGTCTCACCAATCGTGGATCTAACTT
TGCTCCTGAGACTGGACAGACTGCAGGACAATTCCAGACACGGACAGCAGAGGGTGTGGGTGTCTGGCCA
CAGTGGCAGGGCCAGCAGCCTCATCATCGTTCAAGTTCTAGTGAGCAACATGTTCAACAACCGCCAGCAC
AGCAACCTGGCCAGCCTGAGGTCTTCCAGGAGATGCTGTCCATGCTGGGAGATCAGAGCAACAGCTACAA
CAATGAAGAATTCCCTGATCTAACTATGTTTCCCCCCTTTTCAGAATGCCCAACTTTCTTGTACAAAGTG
GTTGGTAAGCCTATCCCTAACCCTCTCCTCGGTCTCGATTCTACGTAGTAATGAGCTAGCGCTAACCGGT
GGCGCGTTAAGTCGACAATCAACCTCTGGATTACAAAATTTGTGAAAGATTGACTGGTATTCTTAACTAT
GTTGCTCCTTTTACGCTATGTGGATACGCTGCTTTAATGCCTTTGTATCATGCTATTGCTTCCCGTATGG
CTTTCATTTTCTCCTCCTTGTATAAATCCTGGTTGCTGTCTCTTTATGAGGAGTTGTGGCCCGTTGTCAG
GCAACGTGGCGTGGTGTGCACTGTGTTTGCTGACGCAACCCCCACTGGTTGGGGCATTGCCACCACCTGT
CAGCTCCTTTCCGGGACTTTCGCTTTCCCCCTCCCTATTGCCACGGCGGAACTCATCGCCGCCTGCCTTG
CCCGCTGCTGGACAGGGGCTCGGCTGTTGGGCACTGACAATTCCGTGGTGTTGTCGGGGAAATCATCGTC
CTTTCCTTGGCTGCTCGCCTGTGTTGCCACCTGGATTCTGCGCGGGACGTCCTTCTGCTACGTCCCTTCG
GCCCTCAATCCAGCGGACCTTCCTTCCCGCGGCCTGCTGCCGGCTCTGCGGCCTCTTCCGCGTCTTCGCC
TTCGCCCTCAGACGAGTCGGATCTCCCTTTGGGCCGCCTCCCCGCGTCGACTTTAAGACCAATGACTTAC
AAGGCAGCTGTAGATCTTAGCCACTTTTTAAAAGAAAAGGGGGGACTGGAAGGGCTAATTCACTCCCAAC
GAAGACAAGATCTGCTTTTTGCTTGTACTGGGTCTCTCTGGTTAGACCAGATCTGAGCCTGGGAGCTCTC
TGGCTAACTAGGGAACCCACTGCTTAAGCCTCAATAAAGCTTGCCTTGAGTGCTTCAAGTAGTGTGTGCC
CGTCTGTTGTGTGACTCTGGTAACTAGAGATCCCTCAGACCCTTTTAGTCAGTGTGGAAAATCTCTAGCA
GTACGTATAGTAGTTCATGTCATCTTATTATTCAGTATTTATAACTTGCAAAGAAATGAATATCAGAGAG
TGAGAGGAACTTGTTTATTGCAGCTTATAATGGTTACAAATAAAGCAATAGCATCACAAATTTCACAAAT
AAAGCATTTTTTTCACTGCATTCTAGTTGTGGTTTGTCCAAACTCATCAATGTATCTTATCATGTCTGGC
TCTAGCTATCCCGCCCCTAACTCCGCCCATCCCGCCCCTAACTCCGCCCAGTTCCGCCCATTCTCCGCCC
CATGGCTGACTAATTTTTTTTATTTATGCAGAGGCCGAGGCCGCCTCGGCCTCTGAGCTATTCCAGAAGT
AGTGAGGAGGCTTTTTTGGAGGCCTAGGGACGTACCCAATTCGCCCTATAGTGAGTCGTATTACGCGCGC
TCACTGGCCGTCGTTTTACAACGTCGTGACTGGGAAAACCCTGGCGTTACCCAACTTAATCGCCTTGCAG
CACATCCCCCTTTCGCCAGCTGGCGTAATAGCGAAGAGGCCCGCACCGATCGCCCTTCCCAACAGTTGCG
CAGCCTGAATGGCGAATGGG
[124 nt withheld, positions 4571-4694]
C
[91 nt withheld, positions 4696-4786]
A
[49 nt withheld, positions 4788-4836]
CCTTTGACGTTGGAGTCCACGTTCTTT
[37 nt withheld, positions 4864-4900]
ACCCTATCTCGGTCTATTCTTTTGATTTATAAGGGATTTTGCCGATTTCGGCCTATTGGTTAAAAAATGA
GCTGATTTAACAAAAATTTAACGCGAATTTTAACAAAATATTAACGCTTACAATTTAGGTGGCACTTTTC
GGGGAAATGTGCGCGGAACCCCTATTTGTTTATTTTTCTAAATACATTCAAATATGTATCCGCTCATGAG
ACAATAACCCTGATAAATGCTTCAATAATATTGAAAAAGGAAGAGTATGAGTATTCAACATTTCCGTGTC
GCCCTTATTCCCTTTTTTGCGGCATTTTGCCTTCCTGTTTTTGCTCACCCAGAAACGCTGGTGAAAGTAA
AAGATGCTGAAGATCAGTTGGGTGCACGAGTGGGTTACATCGAACTGGATCTCAACAGCGGTAAGATCCT
TGAGAGTTTTCGCCCCGAAGAACGTTTTCCAATGATGAGCACTTTTAAAGTTCTGCTATGTGGCGCGGTA
TTATCCCGTATTGACGCCGGGCAAGAGCAACTCGGTCGCCGCATACACTATTCTCAGAATGACTTGGTTG
AGTACTCACCAGTCACAGAAAAGCATCTTACGGATGGCATGACAGTAAGAGAATTATGCAGTGCTGCCAT
AACCATGAGTGATAACACTGCGGCCAACTTACTTCTGACAACGATCGGAGGACCGAAGGAGCTAACCGCT
TTTTTGCACAACATGGGGGATCATGTAACTCGCCTTGATCGTTGGGAACCGGAGCTGAATGAAGCCATAC
CAAACGACGAGCGTGACACCACGATGCCTGTAGCAATGGCAACAACGTTGCGCAAACTATTAACTGGCGA
ACTACTTACTCTAGCTTCCCGGCAACAATTAATAGACTGGATGGAGGCGGATAAAGTTGCAGGACCACTT
CTGCGCTCGGCCCTTCCGGCTGGCTGGTTTATTGCTGATAAATCTGGAGCCGGTGAGCGTGGGTCTCGCG
GTATCATTGCAGCACTGGGGCCAGATGGTAAGCCCTCCCGTATCGTAGTTATCTACACGACGGGGAGTCA
GGCAACTATGGATGAACGAAATAGACAGATCGCTGAGATAGGTGCCTCACTGATTAAGCATTGGTAACTG
TCAGACCAAGTTTACTCATATATACTTTAGATTGATTTAAAACTTCATTTTTAATTTAAAAGGATCTAGG
TGAAGATCCTTTTTGATAATCTCATGACCAAAATCCCTTAACGTGAGTTTTCGTTCCACTGAGCGTCAGA
CCCCGTAGAAAAGATCAAAGGATCTTCTTGAGATCCTTTTTTTCTGCGCGTAATCTGCTGCTTGCAAACA
AAAAAACCACCGCTACCAGCGGTGGTTTGTTTGCCGGATCAAGAGCTACCAACTCTTTTTCCGAAGGTAA
CTGGCTTCAGCAGAGCGCAGATACCAAATACTGTTCTTCTAGTGTAGCCGTAGTTAGGCCACCACTTCAA
GAACTCTGTAGCACCGCCTACATACCTCGCTCTGCTAATCCTGTTACCAGTGGCTGCTGCCAGTGGCGAT
AAGTCGTGTCTTACCGGGTTGGACTCAAGACGATAGTTACCGGATAAGGCGCAGCGGTCGGGCTGAACGG
GGGGTTCGTGCACACAGCCCAGCTTGGAGCGAACGACCTACACCGAACTGAGATACCTACAGCGTGAGCT
ATGAGAAAGCGCCACGCTTCCCGAAGGGAGAAAGGCGGACAGGTATCCGGTAAGCGGCAGGGTCGGAACA
GGAGAGCGCACGAGGGAGCTTCCAGGGGGAAACGCCTGGTATCTTTATAGTCCTGTCGGGTTTCGCCACC
TCTGACTTGAGCGTCGATTTTTGTGATGCTCGTCAGGGGGGCGGAGCCTATGGAAAAACGCCAGCAACGC
GGCCTTTTTACGGTTCCTGGCCTTTTGCTGGCCTTTTGCTCACATGTTCTTTCCTGCGTTATCCCCTGAT
TCTGTGGATAACCGTATTACCGCCTTTGAGTGAGCTGATACCGCTCGCCGCAGCCGAACGACCGAGCGCA
GCGAGTCAGTGAGCGAGGAAGCGGAAGAGCGCCCAATACGCAAACCGCCTCTCCCCGCGCGTTGGCCGAT
TCATTAATGCAGCTGGCACGACAGGTTTCCCGACTGGAAAGCGGGCAGTGAGCGCAACGCAATTAATGTG
AGTTAGCTCACTCATTAGGCACCCCAGGCTTTACACTTTATGCTTCCGGCTCGTATGTTGTGTGGAATTG
TGAGCGGATAACAATTTCACACAGGAAACAGCTATGACCATGATTACGCCAAGCGCGCAATTAACCCTCA
CTAAAGGGAACAAAAGCTGGAGCTGCAAGCTTAATGTAGTCTTATGCAATACTCTTGTAGTCTTGCAACA
TGGTAACGATGAGTTAGCAACATGCCTTACAAGGAGAGAAAAAGCACCGTGCATGCCGATTGGTGGAAGT
AAGGTGGTACGATCGTGCCTTATTAGGAAGGCAACAGACGGGTCTGACATGGATTGGACGAACCACTGAA
TTGCCGCATTGCAGAGATATTGTATTTAAGTGCCTAGCTCGATACATAAACGGGTCTCTCTGGTTAGACC
AGATCTGAGCCTGGGAGCTCTCTGGCTAACTAGGGAACCCACTGCTTAAGCCTCAATAAAGCTTGCCTTG
AGTGCTTCAAGTAGTGTGTGCCCGTCTGTTGTGTGACTCTGGTAACTAGAGATCCCTCAGACCCTTTTAG
TCAGTGTGGAAAATCTCTAGCAGTGGCGCCCGAACAGGGACTTGAAAGCGAAAGGGAAACCAGAGGAGCT
CTCTCGACGCAGGACTCGGCTTGCTGAAGCGCGCACGGCAAGAGGCGAGGGGCGGCGACTGGTGAGTACG
CCAAAAATTTTGACTAGCGGAGGCTAGAAGGAGAGAGATGGGTGCGAGAGCGTCAGTATTAAGCGGGGGA
GAATTAGATCGCGATGGGAAAAAATTCGGTTAAGGCCAGGGGGAAAGAAAAAATATAAATTAAAACATAT
AGTATGGGCAAGCAGGGAGCTAGAACGATTCGCAGTTAATCCTGGCCTGTTAGAAACATCAGAAGGCTGT
AGACAAATACTGGGACAGCTACAACCATCCCTTCAGACAGGATCAGAAGAACTTAGATCATTATATAATA
CAGTAGCAACCCTCTATTGTGTGCATCAAAGGATAGAGATAAAAGACACCAAGGAAGCTTTAGACAAGAT
AGAGGAAGAGCAAAACAAAAGTAAGACCACCGCACAGCAAGCGGCCGCTGATCTTCAGACCTGGAGGAGG
AGATATGAGGGACAATTGGAGAAGTGAATTATATAAATATAAAGTAGTAAAAATTGAACCATTAGGAGTA
GCACCCACCAAGGCAAAGAGAAGAGTGGTGCAGAGAGAAAAAAGAGCAGTGGGAATAGGAGCTTTGTTCC
TTGGGTTCTTGGGAGCAGCAGGAAGCACTATGGGCGCAGCGTCAATGACGCTGACGGTACAGGCCAGACA
ATTATTGTCTGGTATAGTGCAGCAGCAGAACAATTTGCTGAGGGCTATTGAGGCGCAACAGCATCTGTTG
CAACTCACAGTCTGGGGCATCAAGCAGCTCCAGGCAAGAATCCTGGCTGTGGAAAGATACCTAAAGGATC
AACAGCTCCTGGGGATTTGGGGTTGCTCTGGAAAACTCATTTGCACCACTGCTGTGCCTTGGAATGCTAG
TTGGAGTAATAAATCTCTGGAACAGATTTGGAATCACACGACCTGGATGGAGTGGGACAGAGAAATTAAC
AATTACACAAGCTTAATACACTCCTTAATTGAAGAATCGCAAAACCAGCAAGAAAAGAATGAACAAGAAT
TATTGGAATTAGATAAATGGGCAAGTTTGTGGAATTGGTTTAACATAACAAATTGGCTGTGGTATATAAA
ATTATTCATAATGATAGTAGGAGGCTTGGTAGGTTTAAGAATAGTTTTTGCTGTACTTTCTATAGTGAAT
AGAGTTAGGCAGGGATATTCACCATTATCGTTTCAGACCCACCTCCCAACCCCGAGGGGACCCTTGCGCC
TTTTCCAAGGCAGCCCTGGGTTTGCGCAGGGACGCGGCTGCTCTGGGCGTGGTTCCGGGAAACGCAGCGG
CGCCGACCCTGGGTCTCGCACATTCTTCACGTCCGTTCGCAGCGTCACCCGGATCTTCGCCGCTACCCTT
GTGGGCCCCCCGGCGACGCTTCCTGCTCCGCCCCTAAGTCGGGAAGGTTCCTTGCGGTTCGCGGCGTGCC
GGACGTGACAAACGGAAGCCGCACGTCTCACTAGTACCCTCGCAGACGGACAGCGCCAGGGAGCAATGGC
AGCGCGCCGACCGCGATGGGCTGTGGCCAATAGCGGCTGCTCAGCAGGGCGCGCCGAGAGCAGCGGCCGG
GAAGGGGCGGTGCGGGAGGCGGGGTGTGGGGCGGTAGTGTGGGCCCTGTTCCTGCCCGCGCGGTGTTCCG
CATTCTGCAAGCCTCCGGAGCGCACGTCGGCAGTCGGCTCCCTCGTTGACCGAATCACCGACCTCTCTCC
CCAGGGGGTACCACCATGGCCAAGCCTTTGTCTCAAGAAGAATCCACCCTCATTGAAAGAGCAACGGCTA
CAATCAACAGCATCCCCATCTCTGAAGACTACAGCGTCGCCAGCGCAGCTCTCTCTAGCGACGGCCGCAT
CTTCACTGGTGTCAATGTATATCATTTTACTGGGGGACCTTGTGCAGAACTCGTGGTGCTGGGCACTGCT
GCTGCTGCGGCAGCTGGCAACCTGACTTGTATCGTCGCGATCGGAAATGAGAACAGGGGCATCTTGAGCC
CCTGCGGACGGTGCCGACAGGTGCTTCTCGATCTGCATCCTGGGATCAAAGCCATAGTGAAGGACAGTGA
TGGACAGCCGACGGCAGTTGGGATTCGTGAATTGCTGCCCTCTGGTTATGTGTGGGAGGGCCTGCAGCTG
CAGTAGTAAGAATTCTAGATCTTGAGACAAATGGCAGTATTCATCCACAATTTTAAAAGAAAAGGGGGGA
TTGGGGGGTACAGTGCAGGGGAAAGAATAGTAGACATAATAGCAACAGACATACAAACTAAAGAATTACA
AAAACAAATTACAAAAATTCAAAATTTTCGGGTTTATTACAGGGACAGCAGAGATCCACTTTGGCGCCGG
CTCGAGGGG
Features (pLannotate 1.2.2; 31 found; start..end, strand, type, name):
     66..369     +  enhancer       CMV enhancer: human cytomegalovirus immediate early enhancer
    370..573     +  promoter       CMV promoter: human cytomegalovirus (CMV) immediate early promoter
    597..614     +  protein_bind   attB1 (fragment): mutant version of attB; core recombination site for the Gateway® BP reaction BP Clonase™
    620..2986    +  CDS            ARNT: ARNT_HUMAN - Also known as BHLHE2. Experimental evidence at protein level: Swiss-Prot protein existence level 1. Required for activity of the Ah (dioxin) receptor. This protein is required for the ligand-binding subunit to translocate from the cytosol to the nucleus after ligand binding. The complex then initiates transcription of genes involved in the activation of PAH procarcinogens. The heterodimer binds to core DNA sequence 5'-TACGTG-3' within the hypoxia response element (HRE) of target gene promoters and functions as a transcriptional regulator of the adaptive response to hypoxia (By sim
   2989..3012    -  protein_bind   attB2: mutant version of attB; recombination site for the Gateway® BP reaction BP Clonase™
   3014..3055    +  CDS            V5 tag: epitope tag from simian virus 5
   3097..3685    +  misc_feature   WPRE: woodchuck hepatitis virus posttranscriptional regulatory element
   3736..3755    +  misc_feature   cPPT/CTS (fragment): central polypurine tract and central termination sequence of HIV-1
   3757..3990    +  LTR            3' LTR (ΔU3): self-inactivating 3' long terminal repeat (LTR) from HIV-1
   4068..4189    +  polyA_signal   SV40 poly(A) signal: SV40 polyadenylation signal
   4229..4364    +  rep_origin     SV40 ori: SV40 origin of replication
   4385..4403    -  promoter       T7 promoter: promoter for bacteriophage T7 RNA polymerase
   4411..4566    +  CDS            lacZα (fragment): LacZα fragment of β-galactosidase; lacZ fragment
   4571..4999    +  rep_origin     f1 ori (sequence partly withheld): f1 bacteriophage origin of replication; arrow indicates direction of (+) strand synthesis
   5052..5156    +  promoter       AmpR promoter: bla
   5157..6017    +  CDS            AmpR: β-lactamase; bla; confers resistance to ampicillin, carbenicillin, and related antibiotics
   6188..6776    +  rep_origin     ori: high-copy-number ColE1/pMB1/pBR322/pUC origin of replication
   6959..7051    +  CDS            lacI (fragment): lac repressor; lacI; The lac repressor binds to the lac operator to inhibit transcription in E. coli. This inhibition can be relieved by adding lactose or isopropyl-β-D-thiogalactopyranoside (IPTG).
   7064..7085    +  protein_bind   CAP binding site: CAP binding activates transcription in the presence of cAMP. E. coli catabolite activator protein
   7100..7130    +  promoter       lac promoter: promoter for the E. coli lac operon
   7138..7154    +  protein_bind   lac operator: The lac repressor binds to the lac operator to inhibit transcription in E. coli. This inhibition can be relieved by adding lactose or isopropyl-β-D-thiogalactopyranoside (IPTG). lac repressor encoded by lacI
   7199..7217    +  promoter       T3 promoter: promoter for bacteriophage T3 RNA polymerase
   7245..7471    +  promoter       RSV promoter: Rous sarcoma virus enhancer/promoter
   7472..7652    +  LTR            5' LTR (truncated): truncated 5' long terminal repeat (LTR) from HIV-1
   7699..7824    +  misc_feature   HIV-1 Ψ: packaging signal of human immunodeficiency virus type 1
   7808..8171    +  CDS            HIV-1 gag (fragment): gag protein from human immunodeficiency virus 1; gag
   8317..8550    +  misc_feature   RRE: The Rev response element (RRE) of HIV-1 allows for Rev-dependent mRNA export from the nucleus to the cytoplasm.
   8927..8953    +  CDS            Rev (fragment): human immunodeficiency virus 1 (HIV-1) Rev protein; rev; enhances nuclear export of unspliced and incompletely spliced viral mRNAs
   8954..9454    +  promoter       hPGK promoter: human phosphoglycerate kinase 1 promoter
   9466..9861    +  CDS            BSD: blasticidin S deaminase; Aspergillus terreus BSD; confers resistance to blasticidin
   9921..10038   +  misc_feature   cPPT/CTS: central polypurine tract and central termination sequence of HIV-1
