[The description below was written by a language model from this plasmid's Addgene catalogue record and pLannotate feature annotations shown in this document.]
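Description:
pLX304-ARNT is a third-generation-style, self-inactivating HIV-1 lentiviral expression plasmid that carries wild-type human ARNT (also called HIF-1β) in the Gateway-compatible pLX304 backbone. It is maintained in E. coli through a high-copy ColE1/pUC origin and an ampicillin resistance gene. An f1 origin, an SV40 origin and remnants of lac/lacZα sequence flanked by T7 and T3 promoters are also present in the backbone. The sequenced plasmid is 10,089 nt. The catalogue sizes for backbone and insert do not add up to this total, presumably because the Gateway cassette of the empty vector is replaced on recombination.

The viral genome is transcribed from an RSV promoter fused to a truncated 5' LTR. This is followed by the Ψ packaging signal with a gag fragment and by the Rev response element, which allows Rev-dependent export of the genomic RNA. Downstream, a human PGK promoter drives blasticidin S deaminase for selection of transduced mammalian cells, and a cPPT/CTS element aids nuclear import of the provirus. The CMV enhancer/promoter then drives the ARNT coding sequence, which sits between attB1 and attB2 sites left by Gateway cloning. The V5 epitope lies immediately after attB2, in keeping with the C-terminal backbone tag listed in the record. A WPRE enhances transcript stability and expression, and the ΔU3 3' LTR inactivates LTR promoter activity after integration, with an SV40 polyadenylation signal beyond it.

The plasmid is intended for transient or stable, blasticidin-selectable expression of V5-tagged ARNT in mammalian cells. ARNT is the dimerisation partner of the aryl hydrocarbon receptor and of hypoxia-inducible factors, and the associated study concerns oxygen sensing and chromatin regulation.
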