Addgene plasmid #203578: pLX304-ARNT
Purpose: Expresses wild-type ARNT in mammalian cells.
Depositing lab: Abhishek Chakraborty & William Kaelin. Depositing organization: Dana-Farber Cancer Institute. Publication: Histone demethylase KDM6A directly senses oxygen to control chromatin and cell fate. Chakraborty AA, Laukka T, Myllykoski M, Ringel AE, Booker MA, Tolstorukov MY, Meng YJ, Meier SR, Jennings RB, Creech AL, Herbert ZT, McBrayer SK, Olenchock BA, Jaffe JD, Haigis MC, Beroukhim R, Signoretti S, Koivunen P, Kaelin WG Jr. Science. 2019 Mar 15;363(6432):1217-1222. doi: 10.1126/science.aaw1026. Epub 2019 Mar 14. PubMed 30872525.
Backbone
  Vector backbone: pLX304
  Backbone size w/o insert (bp): 9377
  Total vector size (bp): 10089
  Vector type: Mammalian Expression, Lentiviral
  Selectable markers: Blasticidin
Growth in bacteria
  Bacterial resistance: Ampicillin, 100 μg/mL
  Growth temperature: 30°C
  Growth strain: NEB Stable
  Copy number: High Copy
Gene/Insert
  Gene/Insert name: ARNT (alt names: ARNT1; HIF1B; aryl hydrocarbon receptor nuclear translator)
  Species: H. sapiens (human)
  Insert size (bp): 2439
  GenBank ID: 405
  Entrez Gene: ARNT (a.k.a. ARNT1, HIF-1-beta, HIF-1beta, HIF1-beta, HIF1B, HIF1BETA, TANGO, bHLHe2)
  Promoter: CMV
  Tag / fusion protein: V5 (C terminal on backbone)
  Cloning method: Gateway Cloning
  Sequencing primers: 5′ CMV-F; 3′ WPRE-R
Terms and licenses: Academic/Nonprofit Terms; Industry Terms: Not Available to Industry
Depositor comments: Wild-type ARNT was sub-cloned using gateway cloning.
How to cite: pLX304-ARNT was a gift from Abhishek Chakraborty & William Kaelin (Addgene plasmid # 203578 ; http://n2t.net/addgene:203578 ; RRID:Addgene_203578)
